>Addgene plasmid #79635 | pLV_Zika_NS3_Flag | depositor full sequence | sequence record 152697 | pLV_Zika_NS3_Flag sequence 11604 bps
TATGCCAAGTACGCCCCCTATTGACGTCAATGACGGTAAATGGCCCGCCTGGCATTATGCCCAGTACATG
ACCTTATGGGACTTTCCTACTTGGCAGTACATCTACGTATTAGTCATCGCTATTACCATGGTGATGCGGT
TTTGGCAGTACATCAATGGGCGTGGATAGCGGTTTGACTCACGGGGATTTCCAAGTCTCCACCCCATTGA
CGTCAATGGGAGTTTGTTTTGGCACCAAAATCAACGGGACTTTCCAAAATGTCGTAACAACTCCGCCCCA
TTGACGCAAATGGGCGGTAGGCGTGTACGGTGGGAGGTCTATATAAGCAGCGCGTTTTGCCTGTACTGGG
TCTCTCTGGTTAGACCAGATCTGAGCCTGGGAGCTCTCTGGCTAACTAGGGAACCCACTGCTTAAGCCTC
AATAAAGCTTGCCTTGAGTGCTTCAAGTAGTGTGTGCCCGTCTGTTGTGTGACTCTGGTAACTAGAGATC
CCTCAGACCCTTTTAGTCAGTGTGGAAAATCTCTAGCAGTGGCGCCCGAACAGGGACTTGAAAGCGAAAG
GGAAACCAGAGGAGCTCTCTCGACGCAGGACTCGGCTTGCTGAAGCGCGCACGGCAAGAGGCGAGGGGCG
GCGACTGGTGAGTACGCCAAAAATTTTGACTAGCGGAGGCTAGAAGGAGAGAGATGGGTGCGAGAGCGTC
AGTATTAAGCGGGGGAGAATTAGATCGCGATGGGAAAAAATTCGGTTAAGGCCAGGGGGAAAGAAAAAAT
ATAAATTAAAACATATAGTATGGGCAAGCAGGGAGCTAGAACGATTCGCAGTTAATCCTGGCCTGTTAGA
AACATCAGAAGGCTGTAGACAAATACTGGGACAGCTACAACCATCCCTTCAGACAGGATCAGAAGAACTT
AGATCATTATATAATACAGTAGCAACCCTCTATTGTGTGCATCAAAGGATAGAGATAAAAGACACCAAGG
AAGCTTTAGACAAGATAGAGGAAGAGCAAAACAAAAGTAAGACCACCGCACAGCAAGCGGCCGCTGATCT
TCAGACCTGGAGGAGGAGATATGAGGGACAATTGGAGAAGTGAATTATATAAATATAAAGTAGTAAAAAT
TGAACCATTAGGAGTAGCACCCACCAAGGCAAAGAGAAGAGTGGTGCAGAGAGAAAAAAGAGCAGTGGGA
ATAGGAGCTTTGTTCCTTGGGTTCTTGGGAGCAGCAGGAAGCACTATGGGCGCAGCGTCAATGACGCTGA
CGGTACAGGCCAGACAATTATTGTCTGGTATAGTGCAGCAGCAGAACAATTTGCTGAGGGCTATTGAGGC
GCAACAGCATCTGTTGCAACTCACAGTCTGGGGCATCAAGCAGCTCCAGGCAAGAATCCTGGCTGTGGAA
AGATACCTAAAGGATCAACAGCTCCTGGGGATTTGGGGTTGCTCTGGAAAACTCATTTGCACCACTGCTG
TGCCTTGGAATGCTAGTTGGAGTAATAAATCTCTGGAACAGATTTGGAATCACACGACCTGGATGGAGTG
GGACAGAGAAATTAACAATTACACAAGCTTAATACACTCCTTAATTGAAGAATCGCAAAACCAGCAAGAA
AAGAATGAACAAGAATTATTGGAATTAGATAAATGGGCAAGTTTGTGGAATTGGTTTAACATAACAAATT
GGCTGTGGTATATAAAATTATTCATAATGATAGTAGGAGGCTTGGTAGGTTTAAGAATAGTTTTTGCTGT
ACTTTCTATAGTGAATAGAGTTAGGCAGGGATATTCACCATTATCGTTTCAGACCCACCTCCCAACCCCG
AGGGGACCCGACAGGCCCGAAGGAATAGAAGAAGAAGGTGGAGAGAGAGACAGAGACAGATCCATTCGAT
TAGTGAACGGATCGGCACTGCGTGCGCCAATTCTGCAGACAAATGGCAGTATTCATCCACAATTTTAAAA
GAAAAGGGGGGATTGGGGGGTACAGTGCAGGGGAAAGAATAGTAGACATAATAGCAACAGACATACAAAC
TAAAGAATTACAAAAACAAATTACAAAAATTCAAAATTTTCGGGTTTATTACAGGGACAGCAGAGATCCA
GTTTGGTTAATTCTAGTGGATCTGCGATCGCTCCGGTGCCCGTCAGTGGGCAGAGCGCACATCGCCCACA
GTCCCCGAGAAGTTGGGGGGAGGGGTCGGCAATTGAACGGGTGCCTAGAGAAGGTGGCGCGGGGTAAACT
GGGAAAGTGATGTCGTGTACTGGCTCCGCCTTTTTCCCGAGGGTGGGGGAGAACCGTATATAAGTGCAGT
AGTCGCCGTGAACGTTCTTTTTCGCAACGGGTTTGCCGCCAGAACACAGCTGAAGCTTCGAGGGGCTCGC
ATCTCTCCTTCACGCGCCCGCCGCCCTACCTGAGGCCGCCATCCACGCCGGTTGAGTCGCGTTCTGCCGC
CTCCCGCCTGTGGTGCCTCCTGAACTGCGTCCGCCGTCTAGGTAAGTTTAAAGCTCAGGTCGAGACCGGG
CCTTTGTCCGGCGCTCCCTTGGAGCCTACCTAGACTCAGCCGGCTCTCCACGCTTTGCCTGACCCTGCTT
GCTCAACTCTACGTCTTTGTTTCGTTTTCTGTTCTGCGCCGTTACAGATCCAAGCTGTGACCGGCGCCTA
CCACCGGTCGCCACCATGAGTGGTGCTCTATGGGATGTGCCTGCTCCCAAGGAAGTAAAAAAGGGGGAGA
CCACAGATGGAGTGTACAGAGTAATGACTCGTAGACTGCTAGGTTCAACACAAGTTGGAGTGGGAGTTAT
GCAAGAGGGGGTCTTTCACACTATGTGGCACGTCACAAAAGGATCCGCGCTGAGAAGCGGTGAAGGGAGA
CTTGATCCATACTGGGGAGATGTCAAGCAGGATCTGGTGTCATACTGTGGTCCATGGAAGCTAGATGCCG
CCTGGGATGGGCACAGCGAGGTGCAGCTCTTGGCCGTGCCCCCCGGAGAGAGAGCGAGGAACATCCAGAC
TCTGCCCGGAATATTTAAGACAAAGGATGGGGACATTGGAGCGGTTGCGCTGGATTACCCAGCAGGAACT
TCAGGATCTCCAATCCTAGACAAGTGTGGGAGAGTGATAGGACTTTATGGCAATGGGGTCGTGATCAAAA
ACGGGAGTTATGTTAGTGCCATCACCCAAGGGAGGAGGGAGGAAGAGACTCCTGTTGAGTGCTTCGAGCC
CTCGATGCTGAAGAAGAAGCAGCTAACTGTCTTAGACTTGCATCCTGGAGCTGGGAAAACCAGGAGAGTT
CTTCCTGAAATAGTCCGTGAAGCCATAAAAACAAGACTCCGTACTGTGATCTTAGCTCCAACCAGGGTTG
TCGCTGCTGAAATGGAGGAGGCCCTTAGAGGGCTTCCAGTGCGTTATATGACAACAGCAGTCAATGTCAC
CCACTCTGGAACAGAAATCGTCGACTTAATGTGCCATGCCACCTTCACTTCACGTCTACTACAGCCAATC
AGAGTCCCCAACTATAATCTGTATATTATGGATGAGGCCCACTTCACAGATCCCTCAAGTATAGCAGCAA
GAGGATACATTTCAACAAGGGTTGAGATGGGCGAGGCGGCTGCCATCTTCATGACCGCCACGCCACCAGG
AACCCGTGACGCATTTCCGGACTCCAACTCACCAATTATGGACACCGAAGTGGAAGTCCCAGAGAGAGCC
TGGAGCTCAGGCTTTGATTGGGTGACGGATCATTCTGGAAAAACAGTTTGGTTTGTTCCAAGCGTGAGGA
ACGGCAATGAGATCGCAGCTTGTCTGACAAAGGCTGGAAAACGGGTCATACAGCTCAGCAGAAAGACTTT
TGAGACAGAGTTCCAGAAAACAAAACATCAAGAGTGGGACTTTGTCGTGACAACTGACATTTCAGAGATG
GGCGCCAACTTTAAAGCTGACCGTGTCATAGATTCCAGGAGATGCCTAAAGCCGGTCATACTTGATGGCG
AGAGAGTCATTCTGGCTGGACCCATGCCTGTCACACATGCCAGCGCTGCCCAGAGGAGGGGGCGCATAGG
CAGGAATCCCAACAAACCTGGAGATGAGTATCTGTATGGAGGTGGGTGCGCAGAGACTGACGAAGACCAT
GCACACTGGCTTGAAGCAAGAATGCTCCTTGACAATATTTACCTCCAAGATGGCCTCATAGCCTCGCTCT
ATCGACCTGAGGCCGACAAAGTAGCAGCCATTGAGGGAGAGTTCAAGCTTAGGACGGAGCAAAGGAAGAC
CTTTGTGGAACTCATGAAAAGAGGAGATCTTCCTGTTTGGCTGGCCTATCAGGTTGCATCTGCCGGAATA
ACCTACACAGATAGAAGATGGTGCTTTGATGGCACGACCAACAACACCATAATGGAAGACAGTGTGCCGG
CAGAGGTGTGGACCAGACACGGAGAGAAAAGAGTGCTCAAACCGAGGTGGATGGACGCCAGAGTTTGTTC
AGATCATGCGGCCCTGAAGTCATTCAAGGAGTTTGCCGCTGGGAAAAGATCCGGGATGGCCGACTACAAA
GACGACGATGACAAGTAGCACTCGAGGATATCGACGCGTGAAGCTTAGCGGCCGCAAATTCCGCCCCTCT
CCCTCCCCCCCCCCTAACGTTACTGGCCGAAGCCGCTTGGAATAAGGCCGGTGTGCGTTTGTCTATATGT
TATTTTCCACCATATTGCCGTCTTTTGGCAATGTGAGGGCCCGGAAACCTGGCCCTGTCTTCTTGACGAG
CATTCCTAGGGGTCTTTCCCCTCTCGCCAAAGGAATGCAAGGTCTGTTGAATGTCGTGAAGGAAGCAGTT
CCTCTGGAAGCTTCTTGAAGACAAACAACGTCTGTAGCGACCCTTTGCAGGCAGCGGAACCCCCCACCTG
GCGACAGGTGCCTCTGCGGCCAAAAGCCACGTGTATAAGATACACCTGCAAAGGCGGCACAACCCCAGTG
CCACGTTGTGAGTTGGATAGTTGTGGAAAGAGTCAAATGGCTCTCCTCAAGCGTATTCAACAAGGGGCTG
AAGGATGCCCAGAAGGTACCCCATTGTATGGGATCTGATCTGGGGCCTCGGTGCACATGCTTTACATGTG
TTTAGTCGAGGTTAAAAAAACGTCTAGGCCCCCCGAACCACGGGGACGTGGTTTTCCTTTGAAAAACACG
ATAATACCATGGCCACCGAGTACAAGCCCACGGTGCGCCTCGCCACCCGCGACGACGTCCCCCGGGCCGT
ACGCACCCTCGCCGCCGCGTTCGCCGACTACCCCGCCACGCGCCACACCGTCGACCCGGACCGCCACATC
GAGCGGGTCACCGAGCTGCAAGAACTCTTCCTCACGCGCGTCGGGCTCGACATCGGCAAGGTGTGGGTCG
CGGACGACGGCGCCGCGGTGGCGGTCTGGACCACGCCGGAGAGCGTCGAAGCGGGGGCGGTGTTCGCCGA
GATCGGCTCGCGCATGGCCGAGTTGAGCGGTTCCCGGCTGGCCGCGCAGCAACAGATGGAAGGCCTCCTG
GCGCCGCACCGGCCCAAGGAGCCCGCGTGGTTCCTGGCCACCGTCGGCGTCTCGCCCGACCACCAGGGCA
AGGGTCTGGGCAGCGCCGTCGTGCTCCCCGGAGTGGAGGCGGCCGAGCGCGCTGGGGTGCCCGCCTTCCT
GGAGACCTCCGCGCCCCGCAACCTCCCCTTCTACGAGCGGCTCGGCTTCACCGTCACCGCCGACGTCGAG
GTGCCCGAAGGACCGCGCACCTGGTGCATGACCCGCAAGCCCGGTGCCTGAGTTCGCGTCTGGAACAATC
AACCTCTGGATTACAAAATTTGTGAAAGATTGACTGGTATTCTTAACTATGTTGCTCCTTTTACGCTATG
TGGATACGCTGCTTTAATGCCTTTGTATCATGCTATTGCTTCCCGTATGGCTTTCATTTTCTCCTCCTTG
TATAAATCCTGGTTGCTGTCTCTTTATGAGGAGTTGTGGCCCGTTGTCAGGCAACGTGGCGTGGTGTGCA
CTGTGTTTGCTGACGCAACCCCCACTGGTTGGGGCATTGCCACCACCTGTCAGCTCCTTTCCGGGACTTT
CGCTTTCCCCCTCCCTATTGCCACGGCGGAACTCATCGCCGCCTGCCTTGCCCGCTGCTGGACAGGGGCT
CGGCTGTTGGGCACTGACAATTCCGTGGTGTTGTCGGGGAAGCTGACGTCCTTTCCATGGCTGCTCGCCT
GTGTTGCCACCTGGATTCTGCGCGGGACGTCCTTCTGCTACGTCCCTTCGGCCCTCAATCCAGCGGACCT
TCCTTCCCGCGGCCTGCTGCCGGCTCTGCGGCCTCTTCCGCGTCTTCGCCTTCGCCCTCAGACGAGTCGG
ATCTCCCTTTGGGCCGCCTCCCCGCCTGGAATTAATTCTGCAGTCGAGACCTAGAAAAACATGGAGCAAT
CACAAGTAGCAATACAGCAGCTACCAATGCTGATTGTGCCTGGCTAGAAGCACAAGAGGAGGAGGAGGTG
GGTTTTCCAGTCACACCTCAGGTACCTTTAAGACCAATGACTTACAAGGCAGCTGTAGATCTTAGCCACT
TTTTAAAAGAAAAGGGGGGACTGGAAGGGCTAATTCACTCCCAACGAAGACAAGATATCCTTGATCTGTG
GATCTACCACACACAAGGCTACTTCCCTGATTGGCAGAACTACACACCAGGGCCAGGGATCAGATATCCA
CTGACCTTTGGATGGTGCTACAAGCTAGTACCAGTTGAGCAAGAGAAGGTAGAAGAAGCCAATGAAGGAG
AGAACACCCGCTTGTTACACCCTGTGAGCCTGCATGGGATGGATGACCCGGAGAGAGAAGTATTAGAGTG
GAGGTTTGACAGCCGCCTAGCATTTCATCACATGGCCCGAGAGCTGCATCCGGACTGTACTGGGTCTCTC
TGGTTAGACCAGATCTGAGCCTGGGAGCTCTCTGGCTAACTAGGGAACCCACTGCTTAAGCCTCAATAAA
GCTTGCCTTGAGTGCTTCAAGTAGTGTGTGCCCGTCTGTTGTGTGACTCTGGTAACTAGAGATCCCTCAG
ACCCTTTTAGTCAGTGTGGAAAATCTCTAGCAGGGCCCGTTTAAACCCGCTGATCAGCCTCGACTGTGCC
TTCTAGTTGCCAGCCATCTGTTGTTTGCCCCTCCCCCGTGCCTTCCTTGACCCTGGAAGGTGCCACTCCC
ACTGTCCTTTCCTAATAAAATGAGGAAATTGCATCGCATTGTCTGAGTAGGTGTCATTCTATTCTGGGGG
GTGGGGTGGGGCAGGACAGCAAGGGGGAGGATTGGGAAGACAATAGCAGGCATGCTGGGGATGCGGTGGG
CTCTATGGCTTCTGAGGCGGAAAGAACCAGCTGGGGCTCTAGGGGGTATCCCC
[124 nt withheld, positions 7404-7527]
C
[91 nt withheld, positions 7529-7619]
A
[49 nt withheld, positions 7621-7669]
CCTTTGACGTTGGAGTCCACGTTCTTT
[37 nt withheld, positions 7697-7733]
ACCCTATCTCGGTCTATTCTTTTGATTTATAAGGGATTTTGCCGATTTCGGCCTATTGGTTAAAAAATGA
GCTGATTTAACAAAAATTTAACGCGAATTAATTCTGTGGAATGTGTGTCAGTTAGGGTGTGGAAAGTCCC
CAGGCTCCCCAGCAGGCAGAAGTATGCAAAGCATGCATCTCAATTAGTCAGCAACCAGGTGTGGAAAGTC
CCCAGGCTCCCCAGCAGGCAGAAGTATGCAAAGCATGCATCTCAATTAGTCAGCAACCATAGTCCCGCCC
CTAACTCCGCCCATCCCGCCCCTAACTCCGCCCAGTTCCGCCCATTCTCCGCCCCATGGCTGACTAATTT
TTTTTATTTATGCAGAGGCCGAGGCCGCCTCTGCCTCTGAGCTATTCCAGAAGTAGTGAGGAGGCTTTTT
TGGAGGCCTAGGCTTTTGCAAAAAGCTCCCGGGAGCTTGTATATCCATTTTCGGATCTGATCAGCACGTG
TTGACAATTAATCATCGGCATAGTATATCGGCATAGTATAATACGACAAGGTGAGGAACTAAACCATGGC
CAAGTTGACCAGTGCCGTTCCGGTGCTCACCGCGCGCGACGTCGCCGGAGCGGTCGAGTTCTGGACCGAC
CGGCTCGGGTTCTCCCGGGACTTCGTGGAGGACGACTTCGCCGGTGTGGTCCGGGACGACGTGACCCTGT
TCATCAGCGCGGTCCAGGACCAGGTGGTGCCGGACAACACCCTGGCCTGGGTGTGGGTGCGCGGCCTGGA
CGAGCTGTACGCCGAGTGGTCGGAGGTCGTGTCCACGAACTTCCGGGACGCCTCCGGGCCGGCCATGACC
GAGATCGGCGAGCAGCCGTGGGGGCGGGAGTTCGCCCTGCGCGACCCGGCCGGCAACTGCGTGCACTTCG
TGGCCGAGGAGCAGGACTGACACGTGCTACGAGATTTCGATTCCACCGCCGCCTTCTATGAAAGGTTGGG
CTTCGGAATCGTTTTCCGGGACGCCGGCTGGATGATCCTCCAGCGCGGGGATCTCATGCTGGAGTTCTTC
GCCCACCCCAACTTGTTTATTGCAGCTTATAATGGTTACAAATAAAGCAATAGCATCACAAATTTCACAA
ATAAAGCATTTTTTTCACTGCATTCTAGTTGTGGTTTGTCCAAACTCATCAATGTATCTTATCATGTCTG
TATACCGTCGACCTCTAGCTAGAGCTTGGCGTAATCATGGTCATAGCTGTTTCCTGTGTGAAATTGTTAT
CCGCTCACAATTCCACACAACATACGAGCCGGAAGCATAAAGTGTAAAGCCTGGGGTGCCTAATGAGTGA
GCTAACTCACATTAATTGCGTTGCGCTCACTGCCCGCTTTCCAGTCGGGAAACCTGTCGTGCCAGCTGCA
TTAATGAATCGGCCAACGCGCGGGGAGAGGCGGTTTGCGTATTGGGCGCTCTTCCGCTTCCTCGCTCACT
GACTCGCTGCGCTCGGTCGTTCGGCTGCGGCGAGCGGTATCAGCTCACTCAAAGGCGGTAATACGGTTAT
CCACAGAATCAGGGGATAACGCAGGAAAGAACATGTGAGCAAAAGGCCAGCAAAAGGCCAGGAACCGTAA
AAAGGCCGCGTTGCTGGCGTTTTTCCATAGGCTCCGCCCCCCTGACGAGCATCACAAAAATCGACGCTCA
AGTCAGAGGTGGCGAAACCCGACAGGACTATAAAGATACCAGGCGTTTCCCCCTGGAAGCTCCCTCGTGC
GCTCTCCTGTTCCGACCCTGCCGCTTACCGGATACCTGTCCGCCTTTCTCCCTTCGGGAAGCGTGGCGCT
TTCTCATAGCTCACGCTGTAGGTATCTCAGTTCGGTGTAGGTCGTTCGCTCCAAGCTGGGCTGTGTGCAC
GAACCCCCCGTTCAGCCCGACCGCTGCGCCTTATCCGGTAACTATCGTCTTGAGTCCAACCCGGTAAGAC
ACGACTTATCGCCACTGGCAGCAGCCACTGGTAACAGGATTAGCAGAGCGAGGTATGTAGGCGGTGCTAC
AGAGTTCTTGAAGTGGTGGCCTAACTACGGCTACACTAGAAGAACAGTATTTGGTATCTGCGCTCTGCTG
AAGCCAGTTACCTTCGGAAAAAGAGTTGGTAGCTCTTGATCCGGCAAACAAACCACCGCTGGTAGCGGTG
GTTTTTTTGTTTGCAAGCAGCAGATTACGCGCAGAAAAAAAGGATCTCAAGAAGATCCTTTGATCTTTTC
TACGGGGTCTGACGCTCAGTGGAACGAAAACTCACGTTAAGGGATTTTGGTCATGAGATTATCAAAAAGG
ATCTTCACCTAGATCCTTTTAAATTAAAAATGAAGTTTTAAATCAATCTAAAGTATATATGAGTAAACTT
GGTCTGACAGTTACCAATGCTTAATCAGTGAGGCACCTATCTCAGCGATCTGTCTATTTCGTTCATCCAT
AGTTGCCTGACTCCCCGTCGTGTAGATAACTACGATACGGGAGGGCTTACCATCTGGCCCCAGTGCTGCA
ATGATACCGCGAGACCCACGCTCACCGGCTCCAGATTTATCAGCAATAAACCAGCCAGCCGGAAGGGCCG
AGCGCAGAAGTGGTCCTGCAACTTTATCCGCCTCCATCCAGTCTATTAATTGTTGCCGGGAAGCTAGAGT
AAGTAGTTCGCCAGTTAATAGTTTGCGCAACGTTGTTGCCATTGCTACAGGCATCGTGGTGTCACGCTCG
TCGTTTGGTATGGCTTCATTCAGCTCCGGTTCCCAACGATCAAGGCGAGTTACATGATCCCCCATGTTGT
GCAAAAAAGCGGTTAGCTCCTTCGGTCCTCCGATCGTTGTCAGAAGTAAGTTGGCCGCAGTGTTATCACT
CATGGTTATGGCAGCACTGCATAATTCTCTTACTGTCATGCCATCCGTAAGATGCTTTTCTGTGACTGGT
GAGTACTCAACCAAGTCATTCTGAGAATAGTGTATGCGGCGACCGAGTTGCTCTTGCCCGGCGTCAATAC
GGGATAATACCGCGCCACATAGCAGAACTTTAAAAGTGCTCATCATTGGAAAACGTTCTTCGGGGCGAAA
ACTCTCAAGGATCTTACCGCTGTTGAGATCCAGTTCGATGTAACCCACTCGTGCACCCAACTGATCTTCA
GCATCTTTTACTTTCACCAGCGTTTCTGGGTGAGCAAAAACAGGAAGGCAAAATGCCGCAAAAAAGGGAA
TAAGGGCGACACGGAAATGTTGAATACTCATACTCTTCCTTTTTCAATATTATTGAAGCATTTATCAGGG
TTATTGTCTCATGAGCGGATACATATTTGAATGTATTTAGAAAAATAAACAAATAGGGGTTCCGCGCACA
TTTCCCCGAAAAGTGCCACCTGACGTCGACGGATCGGGAGATCTCCCGATCCCCTATGGTGCACTCTCAG
TACAATCTGCTCTGATGCCGCATAGTTAAGCCAGTATCTGCTCCCTGCTTGTGTGTTGGAGGTCGCTGAG
TAGTGCGCGAGCAAAATTTAAGCTACAACAAGGCAAGGCTTGACCGACAATTGCATGAAGAATCTGCTTA
GGGTTAGGCGTTTTGCGCTGCTTCGCGATGTACGGGCCAGATATACGCGTTGACATTGATTATTGACTAG
TTATTAATAGTAATCAATTACGGGGTCATTAGTTCATAGCCCATATATGGAGTTCCGCGTTACATAACTT
ACGGTAAATGGCCCGCCTGGCTGACCGCCCAACGACCCCCGCCCATTGACGTCAATAATGACGTATGTTC
CCATAGTAACGCCAATAGGGACTTTCCATTGACGTCAATGGGTGGAGTATTTACGGTAAACTGCCCACTT
GGCAGTACATCAAGTGTATCA
Features (pLannotate 1.2.2; 33 found; start..end, strand, type, name):
    131..330     +  promoter       CMV promoter: human cytomegalovirus (CMV) immediate early promoter
    348..528     +  LTR            5' LTR (truncated): truncated 5' long terminal repeat (LTR) from HIV-1
    575..700     +  misc_feature   HIV-1 Ψ: packaging signal of human immunodeficiency virus type 1
    684..1047    +  CDS            HIV-1 gag (fragment): gag protein from human immunodeficiency virus 1; gag
   1193..1426    +  misc_feature   RRE: The Rev response element (RRE) of HIV-1 allows for Rev-dependent mRNA export from the nucleus to the cytoplasm.
   1803..1903    +  CDS            Rev (fragment): human immunodeficiency virus 1 (HIV-1) Rev protein; rev; enhances nuclear export of unspliced and incompletely spliced viral mRNAs
   1953..2070    +  misc_feature   cPPT/CTS: central polypurine tract and central termination sequence of HIV-1
   2148..2359    +  promoter       EF-1α core promoter: core promoter for human elongation factor EF-1α
   2372..2640    +  LTR            5' LTR (truncated): truncated 5' long terminal repeat (LTR) from human T-cell leukemia virus (HTLV) type 1
   2679..4529    +  CDS            POLG_DEN2T (fragment): Experimental evidence at protein level: Swiss-Prot protein existence level 1. [Serine protease NS3]: Displays three enzymatic activities: serine protease, NTPase and RNA helicase. NS3 serine protease, in association with NS2B, performs its autocleavage and cleaves the polyprotein at dibasic sites in the cytoplasm: C-prM, NS2A-NS2B, NS2B- NS3, NS3-NS4A, NS4A-2K and NS4B-NS5. NS3 RNA helicase binds RNA and unwinds dsRNA in the 3' to 5' direction. From Dengue virus type 2 (strain Tonga/EKB194/1974) (DENV-2).
   4542..4565    +  CDS            5xFLAG (fragment): five tandem FLAG® epitope tags
   4614..5186    +  misc_feature   IRES: internal ribosome entry site (IRES) of the encephalomyocarditis virus (EMCV)
   5195..5791    +  CDS            PuroR: puromycin N-acetyltransferase; pac from Streptomyces alboniger; confers resistance to puromycin
   5807..6395    +  misc_feature   WPRE: woodchuck hepatitis virus posttranscriptional regulatory element
   6412..6915    +  CDS            nef (fragment): NEF_HV1LA - Experimental evidence at protein level: Swiss-Prot protein existence level 1. Extracellular Nef protein targets CD4(+) T-lymphocytes for apoptosis by interacting with CXCR4 surface receptors. From Human immunodeficiency virus type 1 group M subtype B (isolate Lai) (HIV-1).
   6922..7102    +  LTR            5' LTR (truncated): truncated 5' long terminal repeat (LTR) from HIV-1
   7134..7358    +  polyA_signal   bGH poly(A) signal: bovine growth hormone polyadenylation signal
   7362..7383    +  promoter       SV40 promoter (fragment): SV40 enhancer and early promoter
   7404..7832    +  rep_origin     f1 ori (sequence partly withheld): f1 bacteriophage origin of replication; arrow indicates direction of (+) strand synthesis
   7846..8175    +  promoter       SV40 promoter: SV40 enhancer and early promoter
   8223..8270    +  promoter       EM7 promoter: synthetic bacterial promoter&nbsp
   8289..8663    +  CDS            BleoR: antibiotic-binding protein; Sh ble from Streptoalloteichus hindustanus; confers resistance to bleomycin, phleomycin, and Zeocin™
   8673..8798    +  CDS            ble (fragment): BLE_KLEPN - Experimental evidence at protein level: Swiss-Prot protein existence level 1. Binding protein with a strong affinity to the bleomycin family of antibiotics. Binds to CL990; an antimitotic-antibiotic compound. From Klebsiella pneumoniae.
   8793..8914    +  polyA_signal   SV40 poly(A) signal: SV40 polyadenylation signal
   8985..9007    -  protein_bind   lac operator (fragment): The lac repressor binds to the lac operator to inhibit transcription in E. coli. This inhibition can be relieved by adding lactose or isopropyl-β-D-thiogalactopyranoside (IPTG). lac repressor encoded by lacI
   9011..9041    -  promoter       lac promoter: promoter for the E. coli lac operon
   9056..9077    -  protein_bind   CAP binding site: CAP binding activates transcription in the presence of cAMP. E. coli catabolite activator protein
   9090..9182    -  CDS            lacI (fragment): lac repressor; lacI; The lac repressor binds to the lac operator to inhibit transcription in E. coli. This inhibition can be relieved by adding lactose or isopropyl-β-D-thiogalactopyranoside (IPTG).
   9365..9953    -  rep_origin     ori: high-copy-number ColE1/pMB1/pBR322/pUC origin of replication
  10124..10984   -  CDS            AmpR: β-lactamase; bla; confers resistance to ampicillin, carbenicillin, and related antibiotics
  10985..11089   -  promoter       AmpR promoter: bla
  11148..11200   -  misc_feature   bom (fragment): basis of mobility region from pBR322
  11355..130     +  enhancer       CMV enhancer (across the origin): human cytomegalovirus immediate early enhancer
