[The description below was written by a language model from this plasmid's Addgene catalogue record and pLannotate feature annotations shown in this document.]
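Description:
pLV_Zika_NS3_Flag is a third-generation, self-inactivating HIV-1-based lentiviral transfer plasmid built on the pLV backbone for expressing the NS3 protein of Zika virus (Asian genotype, strain PRVABC59) in mammalian cells. It is propagated in E. coli through a high-copy ColE1/pUC-type origin with ampicillin selection (AmpR), and also carries an f1 origin. A CMV enhancer/promoter fused to a truncated 5' LTR drives Tat-independent transcription of the viral genomic RNA in packaging cells. This is followed by the Ψ packaging signal with a gag fragment, the Rev response element for nuclear export, and the cPPT/CTS, which aids nuclear import of the reverse-transcribed genome. The transfer unit ends in a truncated 3' LTR followed by a bGH polyadenylation signal.

The internal expression cassette uses an EF-1α core promoter joined to an HTLV-1 LTR segment, a composite arrangement commonly used for strong constitutive expression. The NS3 coding sequence was inserted between AgeI and XhoI. The automated annotation labels it by homology to the dengue virus 2 polyprotein NS3 region, but the catalogue identifies it as Zika NS3, the flaviviral serine protease/NTPase/RNA helicase. A backbone-encoded FLAG epitope is fused to its C terminus for detection or pulldown. Downstream, an EMCV IRES allows translation of puromycin N-acetyltransferase from the same transcript, linking puromycin resistance to NS3 expression, and a WPRE enhances transcript accumulation. Outside the LTRs, the backbone also contains an SV40/EM7-driven bleomycin/Zeocin resistance cassette, although only puromycin is listed as a selectable marker. The design suits transient expression or producing lentiviral particles to make stable NS3-expressing cell lines, though the record states no specific application.
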