Addgene plasmid #79635: pLV_Zika_NS3_Flag
Purpose: Third generation Self-inactivating lentivector expressing NS3 from Zika virus
Depositing lab: Vaithi Arumugaswami. Depositing organization: Cedars-Sinai Medical Center.
Backbone
  Vector backbone: pLV
  Vector type: Mammalian Expression, Lentiviral
  Selectable markers: Puromycin
Growth in bacteria
  Bacterial resistance: Ampicillin, 100 μg/mL
  Growth temperature: 37°C
  Growth strain: NEB Stable
  Copy number: Unknown
Gene/Insert
  Gene/Insert name: NS3
  Species: Zika virus, Asian genotype, PRVABC59 strain
  Promoter: EF1
  Tag / fusion protein: Flag (C terminal on backbone)
  Cloning method: Restriction Enzyme; 5′ cloning site AgeI (not destroyed); 3′ cloning site XhoI (not destroyed)
  Sequencing primers: 5′ unknown; 3′ pCDH-rev
Terms and licenses: Academic/Nonprofit Terms; Industry Terms: Not Available to Industry
How to cite: pLV_Zika_NS3_Flag was a gift from Vaithi Arumugaswami (Addgene plasmid # 79635)
