>Addgene plasmid #79635 | pLV_Zika_NS3_Flag | addgene partial sequence | sequence record 151153 | pCDH-rev 5'-GCATTCCTTTGGCGAGAG-3'
TCAAGAAGACAGGGCCAGGTTTCCGGGCCCTCACATTGCCAAAAGACGGCAATATGGTGGAAAATAACAT
ATAGACAAACGCACACCGGCCTTATTCCAAGCGGCTTCGGCCAGTAACGTTAGGGGGGGGGGAGGGAGAG
GGGCGGAATTTGCGGCCGCTAAGCTTCACGCGTCGATATCCTCGAGTGCTACTTGTCATCGTCGTCTTTG
TAGTCGGCCATCCCGGATCTTTTCCCAGCGGCAAACTCCTTGAATGACTTCAGGGCCGCATGATCTGAAC
AAACTCTGGCGTCCATCCACCTCGGTTTGAGCACTCTTTTCTCTCCGTGTCTGGTCCACACCTCTGCCGG
CACACTGTCTTCCATTATGGTGTTGTTGGTCGTGCCATCAAAGCACCATCTTCTATCTGTGTAGGTTATT
CCGGCAGATGCAACCTGATAGGCCAGCCAAACAGGAAGATCTCCTCTTTTCATGAGTTCCACAAAGGTCT
TCCTTTGCTCCGTCCTAAGCTTGAACTCTCCCTCAATGGCTGCTACTTTGTCGGCCTCAGGTCGATAGAG
CGAGGCTATGAGGCCATCTTGGAGGTAAATATTGTCAAGGAGCATTCTTGCTTCAAGCCAGTGTGCATGG
TCTTCGTCAGTCTCTGCGCACCCACCTCCATACAGATACTCATCTCCAGGTTTGTTGGGATTCCTGCCTA
TGCGCCCCCTCCTCTGGGCAGCGCTGGCATGTGTGACAGGCATGGGTCCAGCCAGAATGACTCTCTCGCC
ATCAAGTATGACCGGCTTTAGGCATCTCCTGGAATCTATGACACGGTCAGCTTTAAAGTTGGCGCCCATC
TCTGAAATGTCAGTTGTCACGACAAAGTCCCACTCTTGATGTTTTGTTTTCTGGAACTCTGTCTCAAAAG
TCTTTCTGCTGAGCTGTATGACCCGTTTTCCAGCCTTTGTCAGA
