>Addgene plasmid #79635 | pLV_Zika_NS3_Flag | addgene partial sequence | sequence record 152676 | zNs3-Rev 5'-gtgggtgacattgactgctg-3'
TCCTCCATTTCAGCAGCGACAACCCTGGTTGGAGCTAAGATCACAGTACGGAGTCTTGTTTTTATGGCTT
CACGGACTATTTCAGGAAGAACTCTCCTGGTTTTCCCAGCTCCAGGATGCAAGTCTAAGACAGTTAGCTG
CTTCTTCTTCAGCATCGAGGGCTCGAAGCACTCAACAGGAGTCTCTTCCTCCCTCCTCCCTTGGGTGATG
GCACTAACATAACTCCCGTTTTTGATCACGACCCCATTGCCATAAAGTCCTATCACTCTCCCACACTTGT
CTAGGATTGGAGATCCTGAAGTTCCTGCTGGGTAATCCAGCGCAACCGCTCCAATGTCCCCATCCTTTGT
CTTAAATATTCCGGGCAGAGTCTGGATGTTCCTCGCTCTCTCTCCGGGGGGCACGGCCAAGAGCTGCACC
TCGCTGTGCCCATCCCAGGCGGCATCTAGCTTCCATGGACCACAGTATGACACCAGATCCTGCTTGACAT
CTCCCCAGTATGGATCAAGTCTCCCTTCACCGCTTCTCAGCGCGGATCCTTTTGTGACGTGCCACATAGT
GTGAAAGACCCCCTCTTGCATAACTCCCACTCCAACTTGTGTTGAACCTAGCAGTCTACGAGTCATTACT
CTGTACACTCCATCTGTGGTCTCCCCCTTTTTTACTTCCTTGGGAGCAGGCACATCCCATAGAGCACCAC
TCATGGTGGCGACCGGTGGTAGGCGCCGGTCACAGCTTGGATCTGTAACGGCGCAGAACAGAAAACGAAA
CAAAGACGTAGAGTTGAGCAAGCAGGGTCAGGCAAAGCGTGGAGAGCCGGCTGAGTCTAGGTAGGCTCCA
AGGGAGCGCCGGACAAAGGCCCGGTCTCGACCTGAGCTTTAAACTTACCTAGACGGCGGACGCAGTTCAG
GAGGCACCACAG
